>Addgene plasmid #75731 | FGFR3 gRNA (BRDN0001148456) | addgene full sequence | sequence record 184456 | Addgene Assembled Sequence
CCCGGGTGCAAAGATGGATAAAGTTTTAAACAGAGAGGAATCTTTGCAGCTAATGGACCTTCTAGGTCTT
GAAAGGAGTGGGAATTGGCTCCGGTGCCCGTCAGTGGGCAGAGCGCACATCGCCCACAGTCCCCGAGAAG
TTGGGGGGAGGGGTCGGCAATTGATCCGGTGCCTAGAGAAGGTGGCGCGGGGTAAACTGGGAAAGTGATG
TCGTGTACTGGCTCCGCCTTTTTCCCGAGGGTGGGGGAGAACCGTATATAAGTGCAGTAGTCGCCGTGAA
CGTTCTTTTTCGCAACGGGTTTGCCGCCAGAACACAGGTAAGTGCCGTGTGTGGTTCCCGCGGGCCTGGC
CTCTTTACGGGTTATGGCCCTTGCGTGCCTTGAATTACTTCCACCTGGCTGCAGTACGTGATTCTTGATC
CCGAGCTTCGGGTTGGAAGTGGGTGGGAGAGTTCGAGGCCTTGCGCTTAAGGAGCCCCTTCGCCTCGTGC
TTGAGTTGAGGCCTGGCCTGGGCGCTGGGGCCGCCGCGTGCGAATCTGGTGGCACCTTCGCGCCTGTCTC
GCTGCTTTCGATAAGTCTCTAGCCATTTAAAATTTTTGATGACCTGCTGCGACGCTTTTTTTCTGGCAAG
ATAGTCTTGTAAATGCGGGCCAAGATCTGCACACTGGTATTTCGGTTTTTGGGGCCGCGGGCGGCGACGG
GGCCCGTGCGTCCCAGCGCACATGTTCGGCGAGGCGGGGCCTGCGAGCGCGGCCACCGAGAATCGGACGG
GGGTAGTCTCAAGCTGGCCGGCCTGCTCTGGTGCCTGGCCTCGCGCCGCCGTGTATCGCCCCGCCCTGGG
CGGCAAGGCTGGCCCGGTCGGCACCAGTTGCGTGAGCGGAAAGATGGCCGCTTCCCGGCCCTGCTGCAGG
GAGCTCAAAATGGAGGACGCGGCGCTCGGGAGAGCGGGCGGGTGAGTCACCCACACAAAGGAAAAGGGCC
TTTCCGTCCTCAGCCGTCGCTTCATGTGACTCCACGGAGTACCGGGCGCCGTCCAGGCACCTCGATTAGT
TCTCGAGCTTTTGGAGTACGTCGTCTTTAGGTTGGGGGGAGGGGTTTTATGCGATGGAGTTTCCCCACAC
TGAGTGGGTGGAGACTGAAGTTAGGCCAGCTTGGCACTTGATGTAATTCTCCTTGGAATTTGCCCTTTTT
GAGTTTGGATCTTGGTTCATTCTCAAGCCTCAGACAGTGGTTCAAAGTTTTTTTCTTCCATTTCAGGTGT
CGTGACGTACGGCCACCATGACCGAGTACAAGCCCACGGTGCGCCTCGCCACCCGCGACGACGTCCCCAG
GGCCGTACGCACCCTCGCCGCCGCGTTCGCCGACTACCCCGCCACGCGCCACACCGTCGATCCGGACCGC
CACATCGAGCGGGTCACCGAGCTGCAAGAACTCTTCCTCACGCGCGTCGGGCTCGACATCGGCAAGGTGT
GGGTCGCGGACGACGGCGCCGCCGTGGCGGTCTGGACCACGCCGGAGAGCGTCGAAGCGGGGGCGGTGTT
CGCCGAGATCGGCCCGCGCATGGCCGAGTTGAGCGGTTCCCGGCTGGCCGCGCAGCAACAGATGGAAGGC
CTCCTGGCGCCGCACCGGCCCAAGGAGCCCGCGTGGTTCCTGGCCACCGTCGGAGTCTCGCCCGACCACC
AGGGCAAGGGTCTGGGCAGCGCCGTCGTGCTCCCCGGAGTGGAGGCGGCCGAGCGCGCCGGGGTGCCCGC
CTTCCTGGAGACCTCCGCGCCCCGCAACCTCCCCTTCTACGAGCGGCTCGGCTTCACCGTCACCGCCGAC
GTCGAGGTGCCCGAAGGACCGCGCACCTGGTGCATGACCCGCAAGCCCGGTGCCTGAACGCGTTAAGTCG
ACAATCAACCTCTGGATTACAAAATTTGTGAAAGATTGACTGGTATTCTTAACTATGTTGCTCCTTTTAC
GCTATGTGGATACGCTGCTTTAATGCCTTTGTATCATGCTATTGCTTCCCGTATGGCTTTCATTTTCTCC
TCCTTGTATAAATCCTGGTTGCTGTCTCTTTATGAGGAGTTGTGGCCCGTTGTCAGGCAACGTGGCGTGG
TGTGCACTGTGTTTGCTGACGCAACCCCCACTGGTTGGGGCATTGCCACCACCTGTCAGCTCCTTTCCGG
GACTTTCGCTTTCCCCCTCCCTATTGCCACGGCGGAACTCATCGCCGCCTGCCTTGCCCGCTGCTGGACA
GGGGCTCGGCTGTTGGGCACTGACAATTCCGTGGTGTTGTCGGGGAAATCATCGTCCTTTCCTTGGCTGC
TCGCCTGTGTTGCCACCTGGATTCTGCGCGGGACGTCCTTCTGCTACGTCCCTTCGGCCCTCAATCCAGC
GGACCTTCCTTCCCGCGGCCTGCTGCCGGCTCTGCGGCCTCTTCCGCGTCTTCGCCTTCGCCCTCAGACG
AGTCGGATCTCCCTTTGGGCCGCCTCCCCGCGTCGACTTTAAGACCAATGACTTACAAGGCAGCTGTAGA
TCTTAGCCACTTTTTAAAAGAAAAGGGGGGACTGGAAGGGCTAATTCACTCCCAACGAAGACAAGATCTG
CTTTTTGCTTGTACTGGGTCTCTCTGGTTAGACCAGATCTGAGCCTGGGAGCTCTCTGGCTAACTAGGGA
ACCCACTGCTTAAGCCTCAATAAAGCTTGCCTTGAGTGCTTCAAGTAGTGTGTGCCCGTCTGTTGTGTGA
CTCTGGTAACTAGAGATCCCTCAGACCCTTTTAGTCAGTGTGGAAAATCTCTAGCAGTACGTATAGTAGT
TCATGTCATCTTATTATTCAGTATTTATAACTTGCAAAGAAATGAATATCAGAGAGTGAGAGGAACTTGT
TTATTGCAGCTTATAATGGTTACAAATAAAGCAATAGCATCACAAATTTCACAAATAAAGCATTTTTTTC
ACTGCATTCTAGTTGTGGTTTGTCCAAACTCATCAATGTATCTTATCATGTCTGGCTCTAGCTATCCCGC
CCCTAACTCCGCCCATCCCGCCCCTAACTCCGCCCAGTTCCGCCCATTCTCCGCCCCATGGCTGACTAAT
TTTTTTTATTTATGCAGAGGCCGAGGCCGCCTCGGCCTCTGAGCTATTCCAGAAGTAGTGAGGAGGCTTT
TTTGGAGGCCTAGGGACGTACCCAATTCGCCCTATAGTGAGTCGTATTACGCGCGCTCACTGGCCGTCGT
TTTACAACGTCGTGACTGGGAAAACCCTGGCGTTACCCAACTTAATCGCCTTGCAGCACATCCCCCTTTC
GCCAGCTGGCGTAATAGCGAAGAGGCCCGCACCGATCGCCCTTCCCAACAGTTGCGCAGCCTGAATGGCG
AATGGG
[124 nt withheld, positions 3367-3490]
C
[91 nt withheld, positions 3492-3582]
A
[49 nt withheld, positions 3584-3632]
CCTTTGACGTTGGAGTCCACGTTCTTT
[37 nt withheld, positions 3660-3696]
ACCCTATCTCGGTCTATTCTTTTGATTTATAAGGGATTTTGCCGATTTCGGCCTATTGGTTAAAAAATGA
GCTGATTTAACAAAAATTTAACGCGAATTTTAACAAAATATTAACGCTTACAATTTAGGTGGCACTTTTC
GGGGAAATGTGCGCGGAACCCCTATTTGTTTATTTTTCTAAATACATTCAAATATGTATCCGCTCATGAG
ACAATAACCCTGATAAATGCTTCAATAATATTGAAAAAGGAAGAGTATGAGTATTCAACATTTCCGTGTC
GCCCTTATTCCCTTTTTTGCGGCATTTTGCCTTCCTGTTTTTGCTCACCCAGAAACGCTGGTGAAAGTAA
AAGATGCTGAAGATCAGTTGGGTGCACGAGTGGGTTACATCGAACTGGATCTCAACAGCGGTAAGATCCT
TGAGAGTTTTCGCCCCGAAGAACGTTTTCCAATGATGAGCACTTTTAAAGTTCTGCTATGTGGCGCGGTA
TTATCCCGTATTGACGCCGGGCAAGAGCAACTCGGTCGCCGCATACACTATTCTCAGAATGACTTGGTTG
AGTACTCACCAGTCACAGAAAAGCATCTTACGGATGGCATGACAGTAAGAGAATTATGCAGTGCTGCCAT
AACCATGAGTGATAACACTGCGGCCAACTTACTTCTGACAACGATCGGAGGACCGAAGGAGCTAACCGCT
TTTTTGCACAACATGGGGGATCATGTAACTCGCCTTGATCGTTGGGAACCGGAGCTGAATGAAGCCATAC
CAAACGACGAGCGTGACACCACGATGCCTGTAGCAATGGCAACAACGTTGCGCAAACTATTAACTGGCGA
ACTACTTACTCTAGCTTCCCGGCAACAATTAATAGACTGGATGGAGGCGGATAAAGTTGCAGGACCACTT
CTGCGCTCGGCCCTTCCGGCTGGCTGGTTTATTGCTGATAAATCTGGAGCCGGTGAGCGTGGGTCTCGCG
GTATCATTGCAGCACTGGGGCCAGATGGTAAGCCCTCCCGTATCGTAGTTATCTACACGACGGGGAGTCA
GGCAACTATGGATGAACGAAATAGACAGATCGCTGAGATAGGTGCCTCACTGATTAAGCATTGGTAACTG
TCAGACCAAGTTTACTCATATATACTTTAGATTGATTTAAAACTTCATTTTTAATTTAAAAGGATCTAGG
TGAAGATCCTTTTTGATAATCTCATGACCAAAATCCCTTAACGTGAGTTTTCGTTCCACTGAGCGTCAGA
CCCCGTAGAAAAGATCAAAGGATCTTCTTGAGATCCTTTTTTTCTGCGCGTAATCTGCTGCTTGCAAACA
AAAAAACCACCGCTACCAGCGGTGGTTTGTTTGCCGGATCAAGAGCTACCAACTCTTTTTCCGAAGGTAA
CTGGCTTCAGCAGAGCGCAGATACCAAATACTGTTCTTCTAGTGTAGCCGTAGTTAGGCCACCACTTCAA
GAACTCTGTAGCACCGCCTACATACCTCGCTCTGCTAATCCTGTTACCAGTGGCTGCTGCCAGTGGCGAT
AAGTCGTGTCTTACCGGGTTGGACTCAAGACGATAGTTACCGGATAAGGCGCAGCGGTCGGGCTGAACGG
GGGGTTCGTGCACACAGCCCAGCTTGGAGCGAACGACCTACACCGAACTGAGATACCTACAGCGTGAGCT
ATGAGAAAGCGCCACGCTTCCCGAAGGGAGAAAGGCGGACAGGTATCCGGTAAGCGGCAGGGTCGGAACA
GGAGAGCGCACGAGGGAGCTTCCAGGGGGAAACGCCTGGTATCTTTATAGTCCTGTCGGGTTTCGCCACC
TCTGACTTGAGCGTCGATTTTTGTGATGCTCGTCAGGGGGGCGGAGCCTATGGAAAAACGCCAGCAACGC
GGCCTTTTTACGGTTCCTGGCCTTTTGCTGGCCTTTTGCTCACATGTTCTTTCCTGCGTTATCCCCTGAT
TCTGTGGATAACCGTATTACCGCCTTTGAGTGAGCTGATACCGCTCGCCGCAGCCGAACGACCGAGCGCA
GCGAGTCAGTGAGCGAGGAAGCGGAAGAGCGCCCAATACGCAAACCGCCTCTCCCCGCGCGTTGGCCGAT
TCATTAATGCAGCTGGCACGACAGGTTTCCCGACTGGAAAGCGGGCAGTGAGCGCAACGCAATTAATGTG
AGTTAGCTCACTCATTAGGCACCCCAGGCTTTACACTTTATGCTTCCGGCTCGTATGTTGTGTGGAATTG
TGAGCGGATAACAATTTCACACAGGAAACAGCTATGACCATGATTACGCCAAGCGCGCAATTAACCCTCA
CTAAAGGGAACAAAAGCTGGAGCTGCAAGCTTAATGTAGTCTTATGCAATACTCTTGTAGTCTTGCAACA
TGGTAACGATGAGTTAGCAACATGCCTTACAAGGAGAGAAAAAGCACCGTGCATGCCGATTGGTGGAAGT
AAGGTGGTACGATCGTGCCTTATTAGGAAGGCAACAGACGGGTCTGACATGGATTGGACGAACCACTGAA
TTGCCGCATTGCAGAGATATTGTATTTAAGTGCCTAGCTCGATACATAAACGGGTCTCTCTGGTTAGACC
AGATCTGAGCCTGGGAGCTCTCTGGCTAACTAGGGAACCCACTGCTTAAGCCTCAATAAAGCTTGCCTTG
AGTGCTTCAAGTAGTGTGTGCCCGTCTGTTGTGTGACTCTGGTAACTAGAGATCCCTCAGACCCTTTTAG
TCAGTGTGGAAAATCTCTAGCAGTGGCGCCCGAACAGGGACTTGAAAGCGAAAGGGAAACCAGAGGAGCT
CTCTCGACGCAGGACTCGGCTTGCTGAAGCGCGCACGGCAAGAGGCGAGGGGCGGCGACTGGTGAGTACG
CCAAAAATTTTGACTAGCGGAGGCTAGAAGGAGAGAGATGGGTGCGAGAGCGTCAGTATTAAGCGGGGGA
GAATTAGATCGCGATGGGAAAAAATTCGGTTAAGGCCAGGGGGAAAGAAAAAATATAAATTAAAACATAT
AGTATGGGCAAGCAGGGAGCTAGAACGATTCGCAGTTAATCCTGGCCTGTTAGAAACATCAGAAGGCTGT
AGACAAATACTGGGACAGCTACAACCATCCCTTCAGACAGGATCAGAAGAACTTAGATCATTATATAATA
CAGTAGCAACCCTCTATTGTGTGCATCAAAGGATAGAGATAAAAGACACCAAGGAAGCTTTAGACAAGAT
AGAGGAAGAGCAAAACAAAAGTAAGACCACCGCACAGCAAGCGGCCGCTGATCTTCAGACCTGGAGGAGG
AGATATGAGGGACAATTGGAGAAGTGAATTATATAAATATAAAGTAGTAAAAATTGAACCATTAGGAGTA
GCACCCACCAAGGCAAAGAGAAGAGTGGTGCAGAGAGAAAAAAGAGCAGTGGGAATAGGAGCTTTGTTCC
TTGGGTTCTTGGGAGCAGCAGGAAGCACTATGGGCGCAGCGTCAATGACGCTGACGGTACAGGCCAGACA
ATTATTGTCTGGTATAGTGCAGCAGCAGAACAATTTGCTGAGGGCTATTGAGGCGCAACAGCATCTGTTG
CAACTCACAGTCTGGGGCATCAAGCAGCTCCAGGCAAGAATCCTGGCTGTGGAAAGATACCTAAAGGATC
AACAGCTCCTGGGGATTTGGGGTTGCTCTGGAAAACTCATTTGCACCACTGCTGTGCCTTGGAATGCTAG
TTGGAGTAATAAATCTCTGGAACAGATTTGGAATCACACGACCTGGATGGAGTGGGACAGAGAAATTAAC
AATTACACAAGCTTAATACACTCCTTAATTGAAGAATCGCAAAACCAGCAAGAAAAGAATGAACAAGAAT
TATTGGAATTAGATAAATGGGCAAGTTTGTGGAATTGGTTTAACATAACAAATTGGCTGTGGTATATAAA
ATTATTCATAATGATAGTAGGAGGCTTGGTAGGTTTAAGAATAGTTTTTGCTGTACTTTCTATAGTGAAT
AGAGTTAGGCAGGGATATTCACCATTATCGTTTCAGACCCACCTCCCAACCCCGAGGGGACCCAGAGAGG
GCCTATTTCCCATGATTCCTTCATATTTGCATATACGATACAAGGCTGTTAGAGAGATAATTAGAATTAA
TTTGACTGTAAACACAAAGATATTAGTACAAAATACGTGACGTAGAAAGTAATAATTTCTTGGGTAGTTT
GCAGTTTTAAAATTATGTTTTAAAATGGACTATCATATGCTTACCGTAACTTGAAAGTATTTCGATTTCT
TGGCTTTATATATCTTGTGGAAAGGACGAAACACCGGGTGCTGAATGCCTCCCACGGTTTTAGAGCTAGA
AATAGCAAGTTAAAATAAGGCTAGTCCGTTATCAACTTGAAAAAGTGGCACCGAGTCGGTGCTTTTTTAA
GCTTGGCGTAACTAGATCTTGAGACAAATGGCAGTATTCATCCACAATTTTAAAAGAAAAGGGGGGATTG
GGGGGTACAGTGCAGGGGAAAGAATAGTAGACATAATAGCAACAGACATACAAACTAAAGAATTACAAAA
ACAAATTACAAAAATTCAAAATTTTCGGGTTTATTACAGGGACAGCAGAGATCCACTTTGGCGCCGGCTC
GAGGGGG
Features (pLannotate 1.2.2; 29 found; start..end, strand, type, name):
     14..80      +  CDS            small t antigen (fragment): SV40 (simian virus 40) small t antigen
    106..317     +  promoter       EF-1α core promoter: core promoter for human elongation factor EF-1α
    318..1256    +  intron         EF-1α intron A: intron upstream of the start codon of human EF-1α
   1278..1877    +  CDS            PuroR (fragment): puromycin N-acetyltransferase; pac from Streptomyces; confers resistance to puromycin
   1893..2481    +  misc_feature   WPRE: woodchuck hepatitis virus posttranscriptional regulatory element
   2532..2551    +  misc_feature   cPPT/CTS (fragment): central polypurine tract and central termination sequence of HIV-1
   2553..2786    +  LTR            3' LTR (ΔU3): self-inactivating 3' long terminal repeat (LTR) from HIV-1
   2864..2985    +  polyA_signal   SV40 poly(A) signal: SV40 polyadenylation signal
   3025..3160    +  rep_origin     SV40 ori: SV40 origin of replication
   3181..3199    -  promoter       T7 promoter: promoter for bacteriophage T7 RNA polymerase
   3207..3362    +  CDS            lacZα (fragment): LacZα fragment of β-galactosidase; lacZ fragment
   3367..3795    +  rep_origin     f1 ori (sequence partly withheld): f1 bacteriophage origin of replication; arrow indicates direction of (+) strand synthesis
   3848..3952    +  promoter       AmpR promoter: bla
   3953..4813    +  CDS            AmpR: β-lactamase; bla; confers resistance to ampicillin, carbenicillin, and related antibiotics
   4984..5572    +  rep_origin     ori: high-copy-number ColE1/pMB1/pBR322/pUC origin of replication
   5755..5847    +  CDS            lacI (fragment): lac repressor; lacI; The lac repressor binds to the lac operator to inhibit transcription in E. coli. This inhibition can be relieved by adding lactose or isopropyl-β-D-thiogalactopyranoside (IPTG).
   5860..5881    +  protein_bind   CAP binding site: CAP binding activates transcription in the presence of cAMP. E. coli catabolite activator protein
   5896..5926    +  promoter       lac promoter: promoter for the E. coli lac operon
   5934..5950    +  protein_bind   lac operator: The lac repressor binds to the lac operator to inhibit transcription in E. coli. This inhibition can be relieved by adding lactose or isopropyl-β-D-thiogalactopyranoside (IPTG). lac repressor encoded by lacI
   5995..6013    +  promoter       T3 promoter: promoter for bacteriophage T3 RNA polymerase
   6041..6267    +  promoter       RSV promoter: Rous sarcoma virus enhancer/promoter
   6268..6448    +  LTR            5' LTR (truncated): truncated 5' long terminal repeat (LTR) from HIV-1
   6495..6620    +  misc_feature   HIV-1 Ψ: packaging signal of human immunodeficiency virus type 1
   6604..6967    +  CDS            HIV-1 gag (fragment): gag protein from human immunodeficiency virus 1; gag
   7113..7346    +  misc_feature   RRE: The Rev response element (RRE) of HIV-1 allows for Rev-dependent mRNA export from the nucleus to the cytoplasm.
   7723..7749    +  CDS            Rev (fragment): human immunodeficiency virus 1 (HIV-1) Rev protein; rev; enhances nuclear export of unspliced and incompletely spliced viral mRNAs
   7753..7993    +  promoter       U6 promoter: RNA polymerase III promoter for human U6 snRNA
   8023..8098    +  misc_RNA       gRNA scaffold: guide RNA scaffold for the Streptococcus pyogenes CRISPR/Cas9 system
   8154..8271    +  misc_feature   cPPT/CTS: central polypurine tract and central termination sequence of HIV-1
