[The description below was written by a language model from this plasmid's Addgene catalogue record and pLannotate feature annotations shown in this document.]
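Description:
FGFR3 gRNA (BRDN0001148456) is a third-generation lentiviral guide RNA plasmid built on the lentiGuide-Puro backbone and designed to target human FGFR3 for CRISPR-Cas9 editing in mammalian cells. It is propagated in E. coli through a high-copy ColE1/pUC-type origin with ampicillin resistance (AmpR under its own bla promoter). The backbone also carries an f1 origin, an SV40 origin and poly(A) signal, and remnants of lac, T7 and T3 cloning-vector elements. The annotated sequence is 8,323 nt long.

The lentiviral transfer cassette begins with an RSV promoter fused to a truncated HIV-1 5' LTR, which makes genomic RNA transcription Tat-independent. This is followed by the Ψ packaging signal with a partial gag sequence, the Rev response element for nuclear export, and a cPPT/CTS. A self-inactivating ΔU3 3' LTR closes the cassette. Within it, a human U6 RNA polymerase III promoter drives the FGFR3-specific spacer joined to the Streptococcus pyogenes gRNA scaffold. A separate EF-1α core promoter with intron A expresses puromycin N-acetyltransferase, so transduced cells can be selected with puromycin, and a WPRE downstream enhances transcript expression.

The plasmid does not encode Cas9, so it must be used with a separate Cas9 source such as lentiCas9-Blast or with cells that already express the nuclease. According to the depositor, the guide was designed against several FGFR3 reference transcripts. It is an individual clone from a human kinome gRNA collection and is suited to single-gene FGFR3 knockout experiments.
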