Addgene plasmid #75731: FGFR3 gRNA (BRDN0001148456)
Purpose: 3rd generation lentiviral gRNA plasmid targeting human FGFR3
Depositing lab: John Doench & David Root. Depositing organization: Broad Institute. Publication: Optimized sgRNA design to maximize activity and minimize off-target effects of CRISPR-Cas9. Doench JG, Fusi N, Sullender M, Hegde M, Vaimberg EW, Donovan KF, Smith I, Tothova Z, Wilen C, Orchard R, Virgin HW, Listgarten J, Root DE. Nat Biotechnol. 2016 Jan 18. doi: 10.1038/nbt.3437. PubMed 26780180.
Backbone
  Vector backbone: lentiGuide-Puro
  Backbone manufacturer: Zhang Lab (Addgene plasmid # 52963)
  Vector type: Mammalian Expression, Lentiviral, CRISPR
  Selectable markers: Puromycin
Growth in bacteria
  Bacterial resistance: Ampicillin, 100 μg/mL
  Growth temperature: 37°C
  Growth strain: DH5alpha
  Copy number: High Copy
Gene/Insert
  Gene/Insert name: FGFR3 (alt names: FGFR3; NM_000142.4)
  gRNA/shRNA sequence: GGTGCTGAATGCCTCCCACG
  Species: H. sapiens (human)
  Entrez Gene: FGFR3 (a.k.a. ACH, CD333, CEK2, HSFGFR3EX, JTK4)
  Promoter: hU6
  Cloning method: Unknown
  Sequencing primers: 5′ U6-F; 3′ pS2-R
Terms and licenses: Academic/Nonprofit Terms; Industry Terms: Not Available to Industry
Depositor comments: The gRNA was designed to target the following Genbank reference sequence(s): NM_000142.4,NM_001163213.1,NM_022965.3. Note that this plasmid does NOT contain Cas9. It should be used in conjunction with lentiCas9-Blast (Addgene #52962) or otherwise with cell lines already expressing Cas9. Browse the full kinome gRNA library at http://www.addgene.org/pooled-library/broadgpp-human-kinome/ or visit http://www.broadinstitute.org/rnai/public/ for detailed protocols and information.
How to cite: FGFR3 gRNA (BRDN0001148456) was a gift from John Doench & David Root (Addgene plasmid # 75731 ; http://n2t.net/addgene:75731 ; RRID:Addgene_75731)
