>Addgene plasmid #75731 | FGFR3 gRNA (BRDN0001148456) | depositor partial sequence | sequence record 143191 | Target Sequence
GGTGCTGAATGCCTCCCACG
