>Addgene plasmid #75731 | FGFR3 gRNA (BRDN0001148456) | addgene partial sequence | sequence record 184455 | hU6-F
GTGACGTAGAAAGTAATAATTTCTTGGGTAGTTTGCAGTTTTAAAATTATGTTTTAAAATGGACTATCAT
ATGCTTACCGTAACTTGAAAGTATTTCGATTTCTTGGCTTTATATATCTTGTGGAAAGGACGAAACACCG
GGTGCTGAATGCCTCCCACGGTTTTAGAGCTAGAAATAGCAAGTTAAAATAAGGCTAGTCCGTTATCAAC
TTGAAAAAGTGGCACCGAGTCGGTGCTTTTTTAAGCTTGGCGTAACTAGATCTTGAGACAAATGGCAGTA
TTCATCCACAATTTTAAAAGAAAAGGGGGGATTGGGGGGTACAGTGCAGGGGAAAGAATAGTAGACATAA
TAGCAACAGACATACAAACTAAAGAATTACAAAAACAAATTACAAAAATTCAAAATTTTCGGGTTTATTA
CAGGGACAGCAGAGATCCACTTTGGCGCCGGCTCGAGGGGGCCCGGGTGCAAAGATGGATAAAGTTTTAA
ACAGAGAGGAATCTTTGCAGCTAATGGACCTTCTAGGTCTTGAAAGGAGTGGGAATTGGCTCCGGTGCCC
GTCAGTGGGC
